>Addgene plasmid #142307 | TFORF1998 | addgene full sequence | sequence record 395780 | Addgene NGS Result
TTAATGTAGTCTTATGCAATACTCTTGTAGTCTTGCAACATGGTAACGATGAGTTAGCAACATGCCTTAC
AAGGAGAGAAAAAGCACCGTGCATGCCGATTGGTGGAAGTAAGGTGGTACGATCGTGCCTTATTAGGAAG
GCAACAGACGGGTCTGACATGGATTGGACGAACCACTGAATTGCCGCATTGCAGAGATATTGTATTTAAG
TGCCTAGCTCGATACATAAACGGGTCTCTCTGGTTAGACCAGATCTGAGCCTGGGAGCTCTCTGGCTAAC
TAGGGAACCCACTGCTTAAGCCTCAATAAAGCTTGCCTTGAGTGCTTCAAGTAGTGTGTGCCCGTCTGTT
GTGTGACTCTGGTAACTAGAGATCCCTCAGACCCTTTTAGTCAGTGTGGAAAATCTCTAGCAGTGGCGCC
CGAACAGGGACTTGAAAGCGAAAGGGAAACCAGAGGAGCTCTCTCGACGCAGGACTCGGCTTGCTGAAGC
GCGCACGGCAAGAGGCGAGGGGCGGCGACTGGTGAGTACGCCAAAAATTTTGACTAGCGGAGGCTAGAAG
GAGAGAGATGGGTGCGAGAGCGTCAGTATTAAGCGGGGGAGAATTAGATCGCGATGGGAAAAAATTCGGT
TAAGGCCAGGGGGAAAGAAAAAATATAAATTAAAACATATAGTATGGGCAAGCAGGGAGCTAGAACGATT
CGCAGTTAATCCTGGCCTGTTAGAAACATCAGAAGGCTGTAGACAAATACTGGGACAGCTACAACCATCC
CTTCAGACAGGATCAGAAGAACTTAGATCATTATATAATACAGTAGCAACCCTCTATTGTGTGCATCAAA
GGATAGAGATAAAAGACACCAAGGAAGCTTTAGACAAGATAGAGGAAGAGCAAAACAAAAGTAAGACCAC
CGCACAGCAAGCGGCCGCTGATCTTCAGACCTGGAGGAGGAGATATGAGGGACAATTGGAGAAGTGAATT
ATATAAATATAAAGTAGTAAAAATTGAACCATTAGGAGTAGCACCCACCAAGGCAAAGAGAAGAGTGGTG
CAGAGAGAAAAAAGAGCAGTGGGAATAGGAGCTTTGTTCCTTGGGTTCTTGGGAGCAGCAGGAAGCACTA
TGGGCGCAGCGTCAATGACGCTGACGGTACAGGCCAGACAATTATTGTCTGGTATAGTGCAGCAGCAGAA
CAATTTGCTGAGGGCTATTGAGGCGCAACAGCATCTGTTGCAACTCACAGTCTGGGGCATCAAGCAGCTC
CAGGCAAGAATCCTGGCTGTGGAAAGATACCTAAAGGATCAACAGCTCCTGGGGATTTGGGGTTGCTCTG
GAAAACTCATTTGCACCACTGCTGTGCCTTGGAATGCTAGTTGGAGTAATAAATCTCTGGAACAGATTTG
GAATCACACGACCTGGATGGAGTGGGACAGAGAAATTAACAATTACACAAGCTTAATACACTCCTTAATT
GAAGAATCGCAAAACCAGCAAGAAAAGAATGAACAAGAATTATTGGAATTAGATAAATGGGCAAGTTTGT
GGAATTGGTTTAACATAACAAATTGGCTGTGGTATATAAAATTATTCATAATGATAGTAGGAGGCTTGGT
AGGTTTAAGAATAGTTTTTGCTGTACTTTCTATAGTGAATAGAGTTAGGCAGGGATATTCACCATTATCG
TTTCAGACCCACCTCCCAACCCCGAGGGGACCCATGCATTGCATCTCAATTAGTCAGCAACCAGGTGTGG
AAAGTCCCCAGGCTCCCCAGCAGGCAGAAGTATGCAAAGCATGCGTCTCAATTAGTCAGCAACCATAGTC
CCGCCCCTAACTCCGCCCATCCCGCCCCTAACTCCGCCCAGTTCCGCCCATTCTCCGCCCCATGGCTGAC
TAATTTTTTTTATTTATGCAGAGGCCGAGGCCGCCTCGGCCTCTGAGCTATTCCAGAAGTAGTGAGGAGG
CTTTTTTGGAGGCCTAGGCTTTTGCAAAAAGCTTTCTAGAGGTACCACCGGAGCTTACCATGACCGAGTA
CAAGCCCACGGTGCGCCTCGCCACCCGCGACGACGTCCCCAGGGCCGTACGCACCCTCGCCGCCGCGTTC
GCCGACTACCCCGCCACGCGCCACACCGTCGATCCGGACCGCCACATCGAGCGGGTCACCGAGCTGCAAG
AACTCTTCCTCACGCGCGTCGGGCTCGACATCGGCAAGGTGTGGGTCGCGGACGACGGCGCCGCCGTGGC
GGTCTGGACCACGCCGGAGAGCGTCGAAGCGGGGGCGGTGTTCGCCGAGATCGGCCCGCGCATGGCCGAG
TTGAGCGGTTCCCGGCTGGCCGCGCAGCAACAGATGGAAGGCCTCCTGGCGCCGCACCGGCCCAAGGAGC
CCGCGTGGTTCCTGGCCACCGTCGGCGTCTCGCCCGACCACCAGGGCAAGGGTCTGGGCAGCGCCGTCGT
GCTCCCCGGAGTGGAGGCGGCCGAGCGCGCCGGGGTGCCCGCCTTCCTGGAGACCTCCGCGCCCCGCAAC
CTCCCCTTCTACGAGCGGCTCGGCTTCACCGTCACCGCCGACGTCGAGGTGCCCGAAGGACCGCGCACCT
GGTGCATGACCCGCAAGCCCGGTGCCAGTTAACGAATTCTAGATCTTGAGACAAATGGCAGTATTCATCC
ACAATTTTAAAAGAAAAGGGGGGATTGGGGGGTACAGTGCAGGGGAAAGAATAGTAGACATAATAGCAAC
AGACATACAAACTAAAGAATTACAAAAACAAATTACAAAAATTCAAAATTTTCGGGTTTATTACAGGGAC
AGCAGAGATCCACTTTGGCGCCGGCTCGAGGCCTGCAGGTGCAAAGATGGATAAAGTTTTAAACAGAGAG
GAATCTTTGCAGCTAATGGACCTTCTAGGTCTTGAAAGGAGTGGGAATTGGCTCCGGTGCCCGTCAGTGG
GCAGAGCGCACATCGCCCACAGTCCCCGAGAAGTTGGGGGGAGGGGTCGGCAATTGAACCGGTGCCTAGA
GAAGGTGGCGCGGGGTAAACTGGGAAAGTGATGTCGTGTACTGGCTCCGCCTTTTTCCCGAGGGTGGGGG
AGAACCGTATATAAGTGCAGTAGTCGCCGTGAACGTTCTTTTTCGCAACGGGTTTGCCGCCAGAACACAG
GTAAGTGCCGTGTGTGGTTCCCGCGGGCCTGGCCTCTTTACGGGTTATGGCCCTTGCGTGCCTTGAATTA
CTTCCACCTGGCTGCAGTACGTGATTCTTGATCCCGAGCTTCGGGTTGGAAGTGGGTGGGAGAGTTCGAG
GCCTTGCGCTTAAGGAGCCCCTTCGCCTCGTGCTTGAGTTGAGGCCTGGCCTGGGCGCTGGGGCCGCCGC
GTGCGAATCTGGTGGCACCTTCGCGCCTGTCTCGCTGCTTTCGATAAGTCTCTAGCCATTTAAAATTTTT
GATGACCTGCTGCGACGCTTTTTTTCTGGCAAGATAGTCTTGTAAATGCGGGCCAAGATCTGCACACTGG
TATTTCGGTTTTTGGGGCCGCGGGCGGCGACGGGGCCCGTGCGTCCCAGCGCACATGTTCGGCGAGGCGG
GGCCTGCGAGCGCGGCCACCGAGAATCGGACGGGGGTAGTCTCAAGCTGGCCGGCCTGCTCTGGTGCCTG
GCCTCGCGCCGCCGTGTATCGCCCCGCCCTGGGCGGCAAGGCTGGCCCGGTCGGCACCAGTTGCGTGAGC
GGAAAGATGGCCGCTTCCCGGCCCTGCTGCAGGGAGCTCAAAATGGAGGACGCGGCGCTCGGGAGAGCGG
GCGGGTGAGTCACCCACACAAAGGAAAAGGGCCTTTCCGTCCTCAGCCGTCGCTTCATGTGACTCCACGG
AGTACCGGGCGCCGTCCAGGCACCTCGATTAGTTCTCGAGCTTTTGGAGTACGTCGTCTTTAGGTTGGGG
GGAGGGGTTTTATGCGATGGAGTTTCCCCACACTGAGTGGGTGGAGACTGAAGTTAGGCCAGCTTGGCAC
TTGATGTAATTCTCCTTGGAATTTGCCCTTTTTGAGTTTGGATCTTGGTTCATTCTCAAGCCTCAGACAG
TGGTTCAAAGTTTTTTTCTTCCATTTCAGGTGTCGTGAGGCTAGCACCGCCACCATGAACAAATCCCAGG
AACAAGTGTCATTCAAGGATGTATGTGTGGACTTCACTCAGGAAGAGTGGTATCTGCTGGACCCTGCTCA
GAAGATTCTATACAGAGATGTGATCCTGGAAAATTATAGCAATCTTGTCTCAGTAGGGTATTGCATTACT
AAACCAGAAGTGATCTTTAAGATCGAGCAAGGAGAAGAGCCCTGGATATTAGAAAAAGGATTCCCAAGCC
AGTGCCACCCAGAAAGGAAATGGAAAGTTGATGACGTGTTAGAGAGCAGCCAGGAAAATGAAGATGACCA
TTTTTGGGAGCTTCTATTCCACAACAACAAAACATGGAATCTGAAGCTTATAAAAGTTGAATAGTAATGA
ACTAGTCCGTAACTTGAAAGTATTTCGATTTCTTGGCTTTATATATCTTGTGGAAAGGACGATGCGCGCA
CGTGAGGTGTCCACCGACGCGTTAAGTCGACAATCAACCTCTGGATTACAAAATTTGTGAAAGATTGACT
GGTATTCTTAACTATGTTGCTCCTTTTACGCTATGTGGATACGCTGCTTTAATGCCTTTGTATCATGCTA
TTGCTTCCCGTATGGCTTTCATTTTCTCCTCCTTGTATAAATCCTGGTTGCTGTCTCTTTATGAGGAGTT
GTGGCCCGTTGTCAGGCAACGTGGCGTGGTGTGCACTGTGTTTGCTGACGCAACCCCCACTGGTTGGGGC
ATTGCCACCACCTGTCAGCTCCTTTCCGGGACTTTCGCTTTCCCCCTCCCTATTGCCACGGCGGAACTCA
TCGCCGCCTGCCTTGCCCGCTGCTGGACAGGGGCTCGGCTGTTGGGCACTGACAATTCCGTGGTGTTGTC
GGGGAAATCATCGTCCTTTCCTTGGCTGCTCGCCTGTGTTGCCACCTGGATTCTGCGCGGGACGTCCTTC
TGCTACGTCCCTTCGGCCCTCAATCCAGCGGACCTTCCTTCCCGCGGCCTGCTGCCGGCTCTGCGGCCTC
TTCCGCGTCTTCGCCTTCGCCCTCAGACGAGTCGGATCTCCCTTTGGGCCGCCTCCCCGCGTCGACTTTA
AGACCAATGACTTACAAGGCAGCTGTAGATCTTAGCCACTTTTTAAAAGAAAAGGGGGGACTGGAAGGGC
TAATTCACTCCCAACGAAGACAAGATCTGCTTTTTGCTTGTACTGGGTCTCTCTGGTTAGACCAGATCTG
AGCCTGGGAGCTCTCTGGCTAACTAGGGAACCCACTGCTTAAGCCTCAATAAAGCTTGCCTTGAGTGCTT
CAAGTAGTGTGTGCCCGTCTGTTGTGTGACTCTGGTAACTAGAGATCCCTCAGACCCTTTTAGTCAGTGT
GGAAAATCTCTAGCAGTACGTATAGTAGTTCATGTCATCTTATTATTCAGTATTTATAACTTGCAAAGAA
ATGAATATCAGAGAGTGAGAGGAACTTGTTTATTGCAGCTTATAATGGTTACAAATAAAGCAATAGCATC
ACAAATTTCACAAATAAAGCATTTTTTTCACTGCATTCTAGTTGTGGTTTGTCCAAACTCATCAATGTAT
CTTATCATGTCTGGCTCTAGCTATCCCGCCCCTAACTCCGCCCATCCCGCCCCTAACTCCGCCCAGTTCC
GCCCATTCTCCGCCCCATGGCTGACTAATTTTTTTTATTTATGCAGAGGCCGAGGCCGCCTCGGCCTCTG
AGCTATTCCAGAAGTAGTGAGGAGGCTTTTTTGGAGGCCTAGGGACGTACCCAATTCGCCCTATAGTGAG
TCGTATTACGCGCGCTCACTGGCCGTCGTTTTACAACGTCGTGACTGGGAAAACCCTGGCGTTACCCAAC
TTAATCGCCTTGCAGCACATCCCCCTTTCGCCAGCTGGCGTAATAGCGAAGAGGCCCGCACCGATCGCCC
TTCCCAACAGTTGCGCAGCCTGAATGGCGAATGGG
[124 nt withheld, positions 6056-6179]
C
[91 nt withheld, positions 6181-6271]
A
[49 nt withheld, positions 6273-6321]
CCTTTGACGTTGGAGTCCACGTTCTTT
[37 nt withheld, positions 6349-6385]
ACCCTATCTCGGTCTATTCTTTTGATTTATAAGGGATTTTGCCGATTTCGGCCTATTGGTTAAAAAATGA
GCTGATTTAACAAAAATTTAACGCGAATTTTAACAAAATATTAACGCTTACAATTTAGGTGGCACTTTTC
GGGGAAATGTGCGCGGAACCCCTATTTGTTTATTTTTCTAAATACATTCAAATATGTATCCGCTCATGAG
ACAATAACCCTGATAAATGCTTCAATAATATTGAAAAAGGAAGAGTATGAGTATTCAACATTTCCGTGTC
GCCCTTATTCCCTTTTTTGCGGCATTTTGCCTTCCTGTTTTTGCTCACCCAGAAACGCTGGTGAAAGTAA
AAGATGCTGAAGATCAGTTGGGTGCACGAGTGGGTTACATCGAACTGGATCTCAACAGCGGTAAGATCCT
TGAGAGTTTTCGCCCCGAAGAACGTTTTCCAATGATGAGCACTTTTAAAGTTCTGCTATGTGGCGCGGTA
TTATCCCGTATTGACGCCGGGCAAGAGCAACTCGGTCGCCGCATACACTATTCTCAGAATGACTTGGTTG
AGTACTCACCAGTCACAGAAAAGCATCTTACGGATGGCATGACAGTAAGAGAATTATGCAGTGCTGCCAT
AACCATGAGTGATAACACTGCGGCCAACTTACTTCTGACAACGATCGGAGGACCGAAGGAGCTAACCGCT
TTTTTGCACAACATGGGGGATCATGTAACTCGCCTTGATCGTTGGGAACCGGAGCTGAATGAAGCCATAC
CAAACGACGAGCGTGACACCACGATGCCTGTAGCAATGGCAACAACGTTGCGCAAACTATTAACTGGCGA
ACTACTTACTCTAGCTTCCCGGCAACAATTAATAGACTGGATGGAGGCGGATAAAGTTGCAGGACCACTT
CTGCGCTCGGCCCTTCCGGCTGGCTGGTTTATTGCTGATAAATCTGGAGCCGGTGAGCGTGGGTCTCGCG
GTATCATTGCAGCACTGGGGCCAGATGGTAAGCCCTCCCGTATCGTAGTTATCTACACGACGGGGAGTCA
GGCAACTATGGATGAACGAAATAGACAGATCGCTGAGATAGGTGCCTCACTGATTAAGCATTGGTAACTG
TCAGACCAAGTTTACTCATATATACTTTAGATTGATTTAAAACTTCATTTTTAATTTAAAAGGATCTAGG
TGAAGATCCTTTTTGATAATCTCATGACCAAAATCCCTTAACGTGAGTTTTCGTTCCACTGAGCGTCAGA
CCCCGTAGAAAAGATCAAAGGATCTTCTTGAGATCCTTTTTTTCTGCGCGTAATCTGCTGCTTGCAAACA
AAAAAACCACCGCTACCAGCGGTGGTTTGTTTGCCGGATCAAGAGCTACCAACTCTTTTTCCGAAGGTAA
CTGGCTTCAGCAGAGCGCAGATACCAAATACTGTTCTTCTAGTGTAGCCGTAGTTAGGCCACCACTTCAA
GAACTCTGTAGCACCGCCTACATACCTCGCTCTGCTAATCCTGTTACCAGTGGCTGCTGCCAGTGGCGAT
AAGTCGTGTCTTACCGGGTTGGACTCAAGACGATAGTTACCGGATAAGGCGCAGCGGTCGGGCTGAACGG
GGGGTTCGTGCACACAGCCCAGCTTGGAGCGAACGACCTACACCGAACTGAGATACCTACAGCGTGAGCT
ATGAGAAAGCGCCACGCTTCCCGAAGGGAGAAAGGCGGACAGGTATCCGGTAAGCGGCAGGGTCGGAACA
GGAGAGCGCACGAGGGAGCTTCCAGGGGGAAACGCCTGGTATCTTTATAGTCCTGTCGGGTTTCGCCACC
TCTGACTTGAGCGTCGATTTTTGTGATGCTCGTCAGGGGGGCGGAGCCTATGGAAAAACGCCAGCAACGC
GGCCTTTTTACGGTTCCTGGCCTTTTGCTGGCCTTTTGCTCACATGTTCTTTCCTGCGTTATCCCCTGAT
TCTGTGGATAACCGTATTACCGCCTTTGAGTGAGCTGATACCGCTCGCCGCAGCCGAACGACCGAGCGCA
GCGAGTCAGTGAGCGAGGAAGCGGAAGAGCGCCCAATACGCAAACCGCCTCTCCCCGCGCGTTGGCCGAT
TCATTAATGCAGCTGGCACGACAGGTTTCCCGACTGGAAAGCGGGCAGTGAGCGCAACGCAATTAATGTG
AGTTAGCTCACTCATTAGGCACCCCAGGCTTTACACTTTATGCTTCCGGCTCGTATGTTGTGTGGAATTG
TGAGCGGATAACAATTTCACACAGGAAACAGCTATGACCATGATTACGCCAAGCGCGCAATTAACCCTCA
CTAAAGGGAACAAAAGCTGGAGCTGCAAGC
Features (pLannotate 1.2.2; 31 found; start..end, strand, type, name):
      5..231     +  promoter       RSV promoter: Rous sarcoma virus enhancer/promoter
    232..412     +  LTR            5' LTR (truncated): truncated 5' long terminal repeat (LTR) from HIV-1
    459..584     +  misc_feature   HIV-1 Ψ: packaging signal of human immunodeficiency virus type 1
    568..931     +  CDS            HIV-1 gag (fragment): gag protein from human immunodeficiency virus 1; gag
   1077..1310    +  misc_feature   RRE: The Rev response element (RRE) of HIV-1 allows for Rev-dependent mRNA export from the nucleus to the cytoplasm.
   1687..1713    +  CDS            Rev (fragment): human immunodeficiency virus 1 (HIV-1) Rev protein; rev; enhances nuclear export of unspliced and incompletely spliced viral mRNAs
   1720..1743    +  promoter       SV40 promoter (fragment): SV40 early promoter
   1744..1815    +  promoter       SV40 promoter (fragment): SV40 enhancer and early promoter
   1839..1974    +  rep_origin     SV40 ori: SV40 origin of replication
   2020..2616    +  CDS            PuroR (fragment): puromycin N-acetyltransferase; pac from Streptomyces; confers resistance to puromycin
   2665..2782    +  misc_feature   cPPT/CTS: central polypurine tract and central termination sequence of HIV-1
   2847..2913    +  CDS            small t antigen (fragment): SV40 (simian virus 40) small t antigen
   2920..4098    +  promoter       EF-1α promoter: strong constitutive promoter for human elongation factor EF-1α
   4115..4444    +  CDS            KRBOX4 (fragment): KRBX4_HUMAN - Also known as ZNF673. Experimental evidence at protein level: Swiss-Prot protein existence level 1. From Homo sapiens (Human).
   4487..4540    +  promoter       U6 promoter (fragment): RNA polymerase III promoter for human U6 snRNA
   4582..5170    +  misc_feature   WPRE: woodchuck hepatitis virus posttranscriptional regulatory element
   5221..5240    +  misc_feature   cPPT/CTS (fragment): central polypurine tract and central termination sequence of HIV-1
   5242..5475    +  LTR            3' LTR (ΔU3): self-inactivating 3' long terminal repeat (LTR) from HIV-1
   5553..5674    +  polyA_signal   SV40 poly(A) signal: SV40 polyadenylation signal
   5714..5849    +  rep_origin     SV40 ori: SV40 origin of replication
   5870..5888    -  promoter       T7 promoter: promoter for bacteriophage T7 RNA polymerase
   5896..6051    +  CDS            lacZα (fragment): LacZα fragment of β-galactosidase; lacZ fragment
   6056..6484    +  rep_origin     f1 ori (sequence partly withheld): f1 bacteriophage origin of replication; arrow indicates direction of (+) strand synthesis
   6537..6641    +  promoter       AmpR promoter: bla
   6642..7502    +  CDS            AmpR: β-lactamase; bla; confers resistance to ampicillin, carbenicillin, and related antibiotics
   7673..8261    +  rep_origin     ori: high-copy-number ColE1/pMB1/pBR322/pUC origin of replication
   8444..8536    +  CDS            lacI (fragment): lac repressor; lacI; The lac repressor binds to the lac operator to inhibit transcription in E. coli. This inhibition can be relieved by adding lactose or isopropyl-β-D-thiogalactopyranoside (IPTG).
   8549..8570    +  protein_bind   CAP binding site: CAP binding activates transcription in the presence of cAMP. E. coli catabolite activator protein
   8585..8615    +  promoter       lac promoter: promoter for the E. coli lac operon
   8623..8639    +  protein_bind   lac operator: The lac repressor binds to the lac operator to inhibit transcription in E. coli. This inhibition can be relieved by adding lactose or isopropyl-β-D-thiogalactopyranoside (IPTG). lac repressor encoded by lacI
   8684..8702    +  promoter       T3 promoter: promoter for bacteriophage T3 RNA polymerase
