[The description below was written by a language model from this plasmid's Addgene catalogue record and pLannotate feature annotations shown in this document.]
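Description:
TFORF1998 is a lentiviral mammalian expression plasmid built on the pLX_TRC317 backbone and belongs to a barcoded library of human transcription factor open reading frames. It carries a short (461 bp) ORF of human ZNF248 downstream of the strong constitutive EF-1α promoter. The depositor notes list several RefSeq and Ensembl transcripts corresponding to this isoform. The automated annotation labels the region just after the promoter as a KRBOX4 fragment. This most likely reflects similarity between KRAB-type zinc finger domains, not a different insert, since its position and approximate size match the catalogued ZNF248 ORF. The 24-bp barcode that identifies each ORF in the collection is not annotated as a feature. A WPRE follows the ORF region to enhance transcript stability and expression.

The viral framework is third-generation in style. An RSV promoter drives a truncated HIV-1 5' LTR, followed by the Ψ packaging signal, a gag fragment, the RRE for Rev-dependent RNA export, a cPPT/CTS, and a self-inactivating ΔU3 3' LTR. An SV40 poly(A) signal lies outside the provirus. Upstream of the EF-1α cassette, an SV40 early promoter drives puromycin N-acetyltransferase, allowing selection of transduced cells. In bacteria the plasmid is maintained by a high-copy pUC-type origin with ampicillin resistance, and it also contains an f1 origin and residual lac and T7/T3 cloning-vector elements. The depositor warns of possible recombination during propagation.

The construct is intended for overexpressing ZNF248 alone or in pooled screens, where barcode sequencing reveals which transcription factor each cell received, for example in directed differentiation studies.
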