Addgene plasmid #142307: TFORF1998
Purpose: Lentiviral vector for overexpressing transcription factor ORFs with unique 24-bp barcodes. Barcodes facilitate identification of transcription factors in pooled screens.
Depositing lab: Feng Zhang. Depositing organization: Broad Institute. Publication: A transcription factor atlas of directed differentiation. Joung J, Ma S, Tay T, Geiger-Schuller KR, Kirchgatterer PC, Verdine VK, Guo B, Arias-Garcia MA, Allen WE, Singh A, Kuksenko O, Abudayyeh OO, Gootenberg JS, Fu Z, Macrae RK, Buenrostro JD, Regev A, Zhang F. Cell. 2023 Jan 5;186(1):209-229.e26. doi: 10.1016/j.cell.2022.11.026. PubMed 36608654.
Backbone
  Vector backbone: pLX_TRC317
  Backbone manufacturer: Broad Institute Genetic Perturbation Platform
  Backbone size w/o insert (bp): 8264
  Vector type: Mammalian Expression, Lentiviral
  Selectable markers: Puromycin
Growth in bacteria
  Bacterial resistance: Ampicillin, 100 μg/mL
  Growth temperature: 37°C
  Growth strain: NEB Stable
  Copy number: High Copy
Gene/Insert
  Gene/Insert name: ZNF248
  Species: H. sapiens (human)
  Insert size (bp): 461
  Entrez Gene: ZNF248 (a.k.a. KIAA0137, MGC131882, bA162G10.3)
  Promoter: EF1a
  Cloning method: Unknown
  Sequencing primers: 5′ GGGTGGAGACTGAAGTTAGGCCAG; 3′ CACATAGCGTAAAAGGAGCAACATAG
Terms and licenses: Academic/Nonprofit Terms; Industry Terms: Not Available to Industry
Depositor comments: NM_001267606,NM_001267605,XM_011519599,XM_017016450,XM_011519600,XM_011519598,ENST00000611278,ENST00000374648 . The transcription factor ORF portion of this plasmid was synthesized by Genewiz. Please test multiple small colonies in case of plasmid recombination. To make this collection available in a timely manner, a portion of this collection was not fully sequenced by Addgene. If an Addgene verified full plasmid sequence is not available, please contact us prior to placing an order to request the full sequence.
How to cite: TFORF1998 was a gift from Feng Zhang (Addgene plasmid # 142307 ; http://n2t.net/addgene:142307 ; RRID:Addgene_142307)
