>Addgene plasmid #142307 | TFORF1998 | depositor partial sequence | sequence record 279059 | Insert
ACCGCCACCATGAACAAATCCCAGGAACAAGTGTCATTCAAGGATGTATGTGTGGACTTCACTCAGGAAG
AGTGGTATCTGCTGGACCCTGCTCAGAAGATTCTATACAGAGATGTGATCCTGGAAAATTATAGCAATCT
TGTCTCAGTAGGGTATTGCATTACTAAACCAGAAGTGATCTTTAAGATCGAGCAAGGAGAAGAGCCCTGG
ATATTAGAAAAAGGATTCCCAAGCCAGTGCCACCCAGAAAGGAAATGGAAAGTTGATGACGTGTTAGAGA
GCAGCCAGGAAAATGAAGATGACCATTTTTGGGAGCTTCTATTCCACAACAACAAAACATGGAATCTGAA
GCTTATAAAAGTTGAATAGTAATGAACTAGTCCGTAACTTGAAAGTATTTCGATTTCTTGGCTTTATATA
TCTTGTGGAAAGGACGATGCGCGCACGTGAGGTGTCCACCG
