>Addgene plasmid #142307 | TFORF1998 | depositor partial sequence | sequence record 279060 | Barcode
TGCGCGCACGTGAGGTGTCCACCG
